Addgene plasmid #206446: pAc5.1-mCherry-Bruno isoform A (JM78)
Purpose: Bruno expression in Schneider cells for imaging
Depositing lab: Mandy Jeske. Depositing organization: Universitaet Heidelberg. Publication: ReLo is a simple and rapid colocalization assay to identify and characterize direct protein-protein interactions. Salgania HK, Metz J, Jeske M. Nat Commun. 2024 Apr 3;15(1):2875. doi: 10.1038/s41467-024-47233-4. PubMed 38570497.
Backbone
  Vector backbone: T7-pAc5.1 mCherry FspAI
  Vector type: Insect Expression
Growth in bacteria
  Bacterial resistance: Ampicillin, 100 μg/mL
  Growth temperature: 37°C
  Growth strain: DH5alpha
  Copy number: High Copy
Gene/Insert
  Gene/Insert name: Bruno
  Species: D. melanogaster (fly)
  Entrez Gene: aret (a.k.a. Dmel_CG31762, ARET, Aret, BcDNA:GM15173, Bru, Bruno, CG31762, CG6319, Dm Bru, Dmel\CG31762, NEST:bs01g04, NEST:bs34h11, aret/bruno1, arrest/Bruno, bru, bruno, ms(2)01284)
  Tag / fusion protein: mCherry (N terminal on insert)
  Cloning method: Restriction Enzyme; 5′ cloning site Unknown (unknown if destroyed)
Terms and licenses: Academic/Nonprofit Terms; Industry Terms: Not Available to Industry
Depositor comments: Please visit https://www.biorxiv.org/content/10.1101/2022.03.04.482790v2 for bioRxiv preprint.
How to cite: pAc5.1-mCherry-Bruno isoform A (JM78) was a gift from Mandy Jeske (Addgene plasmid # 206446 ; http://n2t.net/addgene:206446 ; RRID:Addgene_206446)
