[The description below was written by a language model from this plasmid's Addgene catalogue record and pLannotate feature annotations shown in this document.]
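Description:
pAc5.1-mCherry-Bruno isoform A (JM78) is an insect-cell expression plasmid of about 7.9 kb, built on a modified pAc5.1 backbone (T7-pAc5.1 mCherry FspAI) and intended for expression in Drosophila Schneider cells. It is propagated in E. coli as a high-copy plasmid through a ColE1/pUC-type origin and selected with ampicillin via the β-lactamase gene and its native promoter. The annotation also picks up short fragments of a tetracycline resistance gene and SV40 large T antigen next to the polyadenylation region. These appear to be non-functional backbone remnants rather than working markers.

The payload is isoform A of Drosophila melanogaster Bruno (the aret gene product), fused at its N-terminus to the monomeric red fluorescent protein mCherry. Transcription is driven by the strong constitutive Drosophila actin 5C promoter and terminated by an SV40 poly(A) signal. The automated feature table labels part of the insert as a fragment of chicken CELF1. This reflects homology, since Bruno belongs to the CELF/Bruno-like family of RNA-binding proteins, and the hit should be read as the Bruno coding sequence rather than a vertebrate gene. A V5 epitope tag from the pAc5.1 backbone is annotated downstream of the insert, but the record does not say whether it is in frame with Bruno or preceded by a stop codon. The backbone name suggests a T7 promoter, though none is annotated.

The stated purpose is Bruno expression in Schneider cells for imaging. The plasmid was deposited with work on a colocalization assay that identifies and characterizes direct protein–protein interactions, in which fluorescently tagged proteins such as this one are visualized in transfected cells.
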