Features (pLannotate 1.2.2; 10 found; start..end, strand, type, name):
     56..2565    +  promoter       Ac5 promoter: Drosophila melanogaster actin 5C promoter
   2582..3289    +  CDS            mCherry: mCherry is a basic (constitutively fluorescent) red fluorescent protein published in 2004, derived from Discosoma sp.. It is reported to be a very rapidly-maturing monomer with low acid sensitivity.
   3746..5125    +  CDS            CELF1 (fragment): CELF1_CHICK - Also known as BRUL, CUGBP1. Experimental evidence at protein level: Swiss-Prot protein existence level 1. RNA-binding protein that may be involved in pre-mRNA alternative splicing, mRNA translation activation and stability. From Gallus gallus (Chicken).
   5186..5227    +  CDS            V5 tag: epitope tag from simian virus 5
   5327..5461    -  polyA_signal   SV40 poly(A) signal: SV40 polyadenylation signal
   5484..5568    -  CDS            large T antigen (fragment): large T antigen from SV40 (simian virus 40)
   5569..6016    +  CDS            TcR (fragment): tetracycline efflux protein; tet; confers resistance to tetracycline
   6062..6650    -  rep_origin     ori: high-copy-number ColE1/pMB1/pBR322/pUC origin of replication
   6821..7681    -  CDS            AmpR: β-lactamase; bla; confers resistance to ampicillin, carbenicillin, and related antibiotics
   7682..7786    -  promoter       AmpR promoter: bla
>Addgene plasmid #206446 | pAc5.1-mCherry-Bruno isoform A (JM78) | addgene full sequence | sequence record 407150 | Addgene NGS Result
CTTCAAGAATTAATTCTATATTCTAAAAACACAAATGATACTTCTAAAAAAAAATCATGAATGGCATCAA
CTCTGAATCAAATCTTTGCAGATGCACCTACTTCTCATTTCCACTGTCACATCATTTTTCCAGATCTCGC
TGCCTGTTATGTGGCCCACAAACCAAGACACGTTTTATGGCCATTAAAGCTGGCTGATCGTCGCCAAACA
CCAAATACATAATGAATATGTACACATTCGAGAAAGAAGCGATCAAAGAAGCGTCTTCGGGCGGAGTAGG
AGAATGCGGAGGAGAAGGAGAACGAGCTGATCTAGTATCTCTCCACAATCCAATGCCAACTGACCAACTG
GCCATATTCGGAGCAATTTGAAGCCAATTTCCATCGCCTGGCGATCGCTCCATTCTTGGCTATATGTTTT
TCACCGTTACCCGGGGCCATTTTCAAAGACTCGTCGGCAAGATAAGATTGTGTCACTCGCTGTCTCTCTT
CATTTGTCGAAGAATGCTGAGGAATTTCGCGATGACGTCGGCGAGTATTTTGAAGAATGAGAATAATTTG
TATTTATACGAAAATCAGTTAGTGGAATTTTCTACAAAAACATGTTATCTATAGATAATTTTGTTGCAAA
ATATGTTGACTATGACAAAGATTGTATGTATATACCTTTAATGTATTCTCATTTTCTTATGTATTTATAA
TGGCAATGATGATACTGATGATATTTTAAGATGATGCCAGACCAAAAGGCTTGAATTTCTGCGTCTTTTG
CCGAACGCAGTGCATGTGCAATTGTTGTTTTTTGGAATATTCAATTTTCGGACTGTCCGCTTTGATTTCA
GTTTCTTGGCTTATTCAAAAAGCAAAGTAAAGCCAAAAAAGCGAGATGGCAATACCAAATGCGGCAAAAC
GGTAGTGGAAGGAAAGGGGTGCGGGGCAGCGGAAGGAAGGGTGGGGCGGGGCGTGGCGGGGTCTGTGGCT
GGGCGCGACGTCACCGACGTTGGAGCCACTCCTTTGACCATGTGTGCGTGTGTGTATTATTCGTGTCTCG
CCACTCGCCGGTTGTTTTTTTCTTTTTATGCTGCGCTCTCTCTAGCGCCATCTCGCTTACGCATGCTCAA
CGCACCGCATGTTGCCGTTTCCTTTTATGCGTCATTTTGGCTCGAAATAGGCAATTATTTAAACAAAGAT
TAGTCAACGAAAACGCTAAAATAAATAAGTCTACAATATGGTTACTTATTGCCATGTGTGTGCAGCCAAC
GATAGCAACAAAAGCAACAACACAGGTGGCTTTCCCTCTTTCACTTTTTGTTTGCAAGCCGCGTGCGAGC
AAGACGGCACGACCGGCAAACGCAATTACGCTGACAAAGAGCAGACGAAGTTTTGGCGAAAAACATCAAG
GCGCCTGATACGAATGCATTTGCAATAACAATTGCGATATTTAATATTGTTTATGAAGCTGTTTGACTTC
AAAACACACAAAAAAAAAAATAAAACAAATTATTTGAAAGAGAATTAGGAATCGGACGCTTATCGTTAGG
GTAACAACAAGAAATGCTTACTGAGTCACAGCCTCTGGAAAACTGCCGCAAGCCAGAGAGAGAGAGAAAA
AGAGGGAGAGCAGCTTAGACCGCATGTGCTTGTGTGTGAGGCGTCTCTCTCTTCGTCTCTGTTGCGCAAA
CGCATAGACTGCACTGAAAAAATCGATTACCTATTTTTTATGAATGAATATTTGCACTATTACTATTCAA
AACTATTAAGATAGCAATCACATTCAATAGCCAAATACTATACCACCTGAGCGATGCAACGAAATGATCA
ATTTGAGCAAAAATGCTGCATATTTAGGACGGCATCATTATAGAAATGCTTCTTGCTGTGTACTTTTCTC
TCGTCTGGCAGCTGTTTCGCCGTTATTGTTAAAACCGGCTTAAGTTAGGTGTGTTTTCTACGACTAGTGA
ATGCCCTACTAGAAGATGTGTGTTGCACAAAATGTCCCTGGAATAACCAATTTGAAGTGCAGATAGCAGT
AAACGTAAGCTAATATGAATATTATTTAACTGTAATGTTTTAATATCGCTGGACATTACTAATAAACCCA
CTATAAACACATGTACATATGTATGTTTTGGCATACAATGAGTAGTTGGGGAAAAAATGTGTAAAAGCAC
CGTGACCATCACAGCATAAAGATAACCAGCTGAAGTATCGAATATGAGTAACCCCCAAATTGAATCACAT
GCCGCAACTGATAGGACCCATGGAAGTACACTCTTCATGGCGATATACAAGACACACACAAGCACGAACA
CCCAGTTGCGGAGGAAATTCTCCGTAAATGAAAACCCAATCGGCGAACAATTCATACCCATATATGGTAA
AAGTTTTGAACGCGACTTGAGAGCGGAGAGCATTGCGGCTGATAAGGTTTTAGCGCTAAGCGGGCTTTAT
AAAACGGGCTGCGGGACCAGTTTTCATATCACTACCGTTTGAGTTCTTGTGCTGTGTGGATACTCCTCCC
GACACAAAGCCGCTCCATCAGCCAGCAGTCGTCTAATCCAGAGACCCCGGATCGGGGTACCATGGTGAGC
AAGGGCGAGGAGGATAACATGGCCATCATCAAGGAGTTCATGCGCTTCAAGGTGCACATGGAGGGCTCCG
TGAACGGCCACGAGTTCGAGATCGAGGGCGAGGGCGAGGGCCGCCCCTACGAGGGCACCCAGACCGCCAA
GCTGAAGGTGACCAAGGGTGGCCCCCTGCCCTTCGCCTGGGACATCCTGTCCCCTCAGTTCATGTACGGC
TCCAAGGCCTACGTGAAGCACCCCGCCGACATCCCCGACTACTTGAAGCTGTCCTTCCCCGAGGGCTTCA
AGTGGGAGCGCGTGATGAACTTCGAGGACGGCGGCGTGGTGACCGTGACCCAGGACTCCTCCCTGCAGGA
CGGCGAGTTCATCTACAAGGTGAAGCTGCGCGGCACCAACTTCCCCTCCGACGGCCCCGTAATGCAGAAG
AAGACCATGGGCTGGGAGGCCTCCTCCGAGCGGATGTACCCCGAGGACGGCGCCCTGAAGGGCGAGATCA
AGCAGAGGCTGAAGCTGAAGGACGGCGGCCACTACGACGCTGAGGTCAAGACCACCTACAAGGCCAAGAA
GCCCGTGCAGCTGCCCGGCGCCTACAACGTCAACATCAAGTTGGACATCACCTCCCACAACGAGGACTAC
ACCATCGTGGAACAGTACGAACGCGCCGAGGGCCGCCACTCCACCGGCGGCATGGACGAGCTGTACAAGC
CAAGCTTGAATTCTGCAACGTGCATGTTCACCAGCCGCGCTTCGTTTTTGGCCAATCGCCGCATGATTTT
CGATTTCTCCGAGAAGAACAACGATATCTACTTGGATGCTTTTGGTATGAGTGATAAGAGCAGCAGTGCA
ACGAACAGCCTGCCGAATAGTCCCATACACAGCAACAACAATAATCCATCGCTGCTGAACAACAACAACA
ATAACAGCAACGGCACCAGCAGCAACAACAGCTTAAACGTTGGCAACAACAACAGCAATCCGAGCTTGGG
CGGCAGCAACAGCAACGCACTGGTTTCCGTAGGCAGCAACGGTATAATGTCCGCCGCCGGTTTGGTCAAC
AACAATAACAATCCGTGCAGCGCCAACCGCAATGTGGTCGCCATGGTCGACGATGACGCCTGCTTCCGTC
TGGATACGGACGCCACGGTGACGTACGGCGAGAAGGAACCGGATCCGGACAACATCAAGATGTTCGTCGG
CCAGGTGCCCAAGTCGATGGACGAGTCGCAGCTGCGCGAGATGTTCGAGGAGTACGGCGCCGTGCACTCG
ATCAACGTTCTGCGGGACAAGGCTACCGGAATTAGCAAGGGTTGCTGCTTTGTGACATTTTATACGAGAC
ACGCCGCCCTGAAAGCCCAGGATGCTTTGCATAATGTTAAGACGCTAAATGGGATGTACCATCCCATTCA
AATGAAGCCCGCCGATAGCGAGAATCGCAATGAACGCAAACTCTTTGTGGGTATGCTAAACAAGAAGCTG
AACGAGAACGACGTTCGCAAGCTATTTGAAGTCCACGGAGCCATCGAGGAGTGCACCGTCCTTCGGGACC
AAAACGGACAGAGCAAGGGTTGTGCCTTCGTCACATTCGCCACCAAGCACGCTGCCATTTCGGCCATTAA
AGTGACCCTGAGCCAGAACAAGATCATGGAGGGCTGCACATCGCCGCTGGTCGTCAAGTTCGCCGATACG
CAAAAAGAGAAGGAGCAGAAGAAGATTCAGCAAATTCAGGCCAATCTCTGGAACCTGGCCAGCAACATCA
ACATACCTCTGGGCCAAACGGCCACCAGCGTGACCACGCCCATCCTGCCCAATCCGCCGCAGCAGCCTTC
GCCGGTTCTCGGCGCAGATGCCATTACCCCGGCCTCCATTCAACTGCTGCAGCAGCTGCAGGCGGTGGGA
CTGCAGCACCAGTTGTTGCAAGCCCTCACAGGACTGGGAGCCCAGCAGAGCAGCTCGGCGACGGACACCA
GCGCTGTGGCGGCCGCAGGACTTTTGACCCCGATGACCGTCCAGAATCTAGCGGCCATTGCGGCCATGAC
GCAGCCGAGTCTCTCGAATGCCGCCGCGGCAGCCGCCGCTGCCACATCGCCTGGAAGCGCCCAACTGACC
AACACGGCTGCGCTGCTCTGGTCCGATCCGAATCCAATGGCATCGGCATATATGTCAACAGCCGCCGGTC
TGCCGCAATTCGGGAGCGCCAGTGCATTGTCCACTTCGCCGCTGGCCAGCGTTGCCCTCAGCGCCGCAGC
CGCCGCCGCAGCGGGAAAGCAGATTGAAGGACCCGAGGGCTGCAACCTTTTCATCTACCATCTGCCGCAG
GAGTTCACCGATACGGATCTGGCCTCCACGTTCCTGCCCTTCGGCAATGTGATCTCGGCCAAGGTGTTCA
TCGACAAACAGACGAGCCTGTCGAAGTGCTTCGGGTTTGTCTCCTTCGACAATCCGGACTCGGCCCAGGT
GGCCATAAAGGCGATGAACGGCTTCCAGGTGGGCACCAAGCGTCTCAAGGTGCAGCTGAAGAAGCCCAAG
GACTCGAAGCCCTACTAGGCATGAGATATCCAGCACAGTGGCGGCCGCTCGAGTCTAGAGGGCCCGCGGT
TCGAAGGTAAGCCTATCCCTAACCCTCTCCTCGGTCTCGATTCTACGCGTACCGGTCATCATCACCATCA
CCATTGAGTTTAAACCCGCTGATCAGCCTCGACTGTGCCTTCTAAGGCCTGAGCTCGCTGATCAGCCTCG
ATCGAGGATCCAGACATGATAAGATACATTGATGAGTTTGGACAAACCACAACTAGAATGCAGTGAAAAA
AATGCTTTATTTGTGAAATTTGTGATGCTATTGCTTTATTTGTAACCATTATAAGCTGCAATAAACAAGT
TAACAACAACAATTGCATTCATTTTATGTTTCAGGTTCAGGGGGAGGTGTGGGAGGTTTTTTAAAGCAAG
TAAAACCTCTACAAATGTGGTATGGCTGATTATGATCAGTCGACCGATGCCCTTGAGAGCCTTCAACCCA
GTCAGCTCCTTCCGGTGGGCGCGGGGCATGACTATCGTCGCCGCACTTATGACTGTCTTCTTTATCATGC
AACTCGTAGGACAGGTGCCGGCAGCGCTCTGGGTCATTTTCGGCGAGGACCGCTTTCGCTGGAGCGCGAC
GATGATCGGCCTGTCGCTTGCGGTATTCGGAATCTTGCACGCCCTCGCTCAAGCCTTCGTCACTGGTCCC
GCCACCAAACGTTTCGGCGAGAAGCAGGCCATTATCGCCGGCATGGCGGCCGACGCGCTGGGCTACGTCT
TGCTGGCGTTCGCGACGCGAGGCTGGATGGCCTTCCCCATTATGATTCTTCTCGCTTCCGGCGGCATCGG
GATGCCCGCGTTGCAGGCCATGCTGTCCAGGCAGGTAGATGACGACCATCAGGGACAGCTTCAAGGCCAG
CAAAAGGCCAGGAACCGTAAAAAGGCCGCGTTGCTGGCGTTTTTCCATAGGCTCCGCCCCCCTGACGAGC
ATCACAAAAATCGACGCTCAAGTCAGAGGTGGCGAAACCCGACAGGACTATAAAGATACCAGGCGTTTCC
CCCTGGAAGCTCCCTCGTGCGCTCTCCTGTTCCGACCCTGCCGCTTACCGGATACCTGTCCGCCTTTCTC
CCTTCGGGAAGCGTGGCGCTTTCTCATAGCTCACGCTGTAGGTATCTCAGTTCGGTGTAGGTCGTTCGCT
CCAAGCTGGGCTGTGTGCACGAACCCCCCGTTCAGCCCGACCGCTGCGCCTTATCCGGTAACTATCGTCT
TGAGTCCAACCCGGTAAGACACGACTTATCGCCACTGGCAGCAGCCACTGGTAACAGGATTAGCAGAGCG
AGGTATGTAGGCGGTGCTACAGAGTTCTTGAAGTGGTGGCCTAACTACGGCTACACTAGAAGGACAGTAT
TTGGTATCTGCGCTCTGCTGAAGCCAGTTACCTTCGGAAAAAGAGTTGGTAGCTCTTGATCCGGCAAACA
AACCACCGCTGGTAGCGGTGGTTTTTTTGTTTGCAAGCAGCAGATTACGCGCAGAAAAAAAGGATCTCAA
GAAGATCCTTTGATCTTTTCTACGGGGTCTGACGCTCAGTGGAACGAAAACTCACGTTAAGGGATTTTGG
TCATGAGATTATCAAAAAGGATCTTCACCTAGATCCTTTTAAATTAAAAATGAAGTTTTAAATCAATCTA
AAGTATATATGAGTAAACTTGGTCTGACAGTTACCAATGCTTAATCAGTGAGGCACCTATCTCAGCGATC
TGTCTATTTCGTTCATCCATAGTTGCCTGACTCCCCGTCGTGTAGATAACTACGATACGGGAGGGCTTAC
CATCTGGCCCCAGTGCTGCAATGATACCGCGAGACCCACGCTCACCGGCTCCAGATTTATCAGCAATAAA
CCAGCCAGCCGGAAGGGCCGAGCGCAGAAGTGGTCCTGCAACTTTATCCGCCTCCATCCAGTCTATTAAT
TGTTGCCGGGAAGCTAGAGTAAGTAGTTCGCCAGTTAATAGTTTGCGCAACGTTGTTGCCATTGCTGCAG
GCATCGTGGTGTCACGCTCGTCGTTTGGTATGGCTTCATTCAGCTCCGGTTCCCAACGATCAAGGCGAGT
TACATGATCCCCCATGTTGTGCAAAAAAGCGGTTAGCTCCTTCGGTCCTCCGATCGTTGTCAGAAGTAAG
TTGGCCGCAGTGTTATCACTCATGGTTATGGCAGCACTGCATAATTCTCTTACTGTCATGCCATCCGTAA
GATGCTTTTCTGTGACTGGTGAGTACTCAACCAAGTCATTCTGAGAATAGTGTATGCGGCGACCGAGTTG
CTCTTGCCCGGCGTCAACACGGGATAATACCGCGCCACATAGCAGAACTTTAAAAGTGCTCATCATTGGA
AAACGTTCTTCGGGGCGAAAACTCTCAAGGATCTTACCGCTGTTGAGATCCAGTTCGATGTAACCCACTC
GTGCACCCAACTGATCTTCAGCATCTTTTACTTTCACCAGCGTTTCTGGGTGAGCAAAAACAGGAAGGCA
AAATGCCGCAAAAAAGGGAATAAGGGCGACACGGAAATGTTGAATACTCATACTCTTCCTTTTTCAATAT
TATTGAAGCATTTATCAGGGTTATTGTCTCATGAGCGGATACATATTTGAATGTATTTAGAAAAATAAAC
AAATAGGGGTTCCGCGCACATTTCCCCGAAAAGTGCCACCTGACGTCTAAGAAACCATTATTATCATGAC
ATTAACCTATAAAAATAGGCGTATCACGAGGCCCTTTCGT
