>Addgene plasmid #206446 | pAc5.1-mCherry-Bruno isoform A (JM78) | depositor partial sequence | sequence record 401710 | Dm Bruno isoA
ATGTTCACCAGCCGCGCTTCGTTTTTGGCCAATCGCCGCATGATTTTCGATTTCTCCGAGAAGAACAACG
ATATCTACTTGGATGCTTTTGGTATGAGTGATAAGAGCAGCAGTGCAACGAACAGCCTGCCGAATAGTCC
CATACACAGCAACAACAATAATCCATCGCTGCTGAACAACAACAACAATAACAGCAACGGCACCAGCAGC
AACAACAGCTTAAACGTTGGCAACAACAACAGCAATCCGAGCTTGGGCGGCAGCAACAGCAACGCACTGG
TTTCCGTAGGCAGCAACGGTATAATGTCCGCCGCCGGTTTGGTCAACAACAATAACAATCCGTGCAGCGC
CAACCGCAATGTGGTCGCCATGGTCGACGATGACGCCTGCTTCCGTCTGGATACGGACGCCACGGTGACG
TACGGCGAGAAGGAACCGGATCCGGACAACATCAAGATGTTCGTCGGCCAGGTGCCCAAGTCGATGGACG
AGTCGCAGCTGCGCGAGATGTTCGAGGAGTACGGCGCCGTGCACTCGATCAACGTTCTGCGGGACAAGGC
TACCGGAATTAGCAAGGGTTGCTGCTTTGTGACATTTTATACGAGACACGCCGCCCTGAAAGCCCAGGAT
GCTTTGCATAATGTTAAGACGCTAAATGGGATGTACCATCCCATTCAAATGAAGCCCGCCGATAGCGAGA
ATCGCAATGAACGCAAACTCTTTGTGGGTATGCTAAACAAGAAGCTGAACGAGAACGACGTTCGCAAGCT
ATTTGAAGTCCACGGAGCCATCGAGGAGTGCACCGTCCTTCGGGACCAAAACGGACAGAGCAAGGGTTGT
GCCTTCGTCACATTCGCCACCAAGCACGCTGCCATTTCGGCCATTAAAGTGACCCTGAGCCAGAACAAGA
TCATGGAGGGCTGCACATCGCCGCTGGTCGTCAAGTTCGCCGATACGCAAAAAGAGAAGGAGCAGAAGAA
GATTCAGCAAATTCAGGCCAATCTCTGGAACCTGGCCAGCAACATCAACATACCTCTGGGCCAAACGGCC
ACCAGCGTGACCACGCCCATCCTGCCCAATCCGCCGCAGCAGCCTTCGCCGGTTCTCGGCGCAGATGCCA
TTACCCCGGCCTCCATTCAACTGCTGCAGCAGCTGCAGGCGGTGGGACTGCAGCACCAGTTGTTGCAAGC
CCTCACAGGACTGGGAGCCCAGCAGAGCAGCTCGGCGACGGACACCAGCGCTGTGGCGGCCGCAGGACTT
TTGACCCCGATGACCGTCCAGAATCTAGCGGCCATTGCGGCCATGACGCAGCCGAGTCTCTCGAATGCCG
CCGCGGCAGCCGCCGCTGCCACATCGCCTGGAAGCGCCCAACTGACCAACACGGCTGCGCTGCTCTGGTC
CGATCCGAATCCAATGGCATCGGCATATATGTCAACAGCCGCCGGTCTGCCGCAATTCGGGAGCGCCAGT
GCATTGTCCACTTCGCCGCTGGCCAGCGTTGCCCTCAGCGCCGCAGCCGCCGCCGCAGCGGGAAAGCAGA
TTGAAGGACCCGAGGGCTGCAACCTTTTCATCTACCATCTGCCGCAGGAGTTCACCGATACGGATCTGGC
CTCCACGTTCCTGCCCTTCGGCAATGTGATCTCGGCCAAGGTGTTCATCGACAAACAGACGAGCCTGTCG
AAGTGCTTCGGGTTTGTCTCCTTCGACAATCCGGACTCGGCCCAGGTGGCCATAAAGGCGATGAACGGCT
TCCAGGTGGGCACCAAGCGTCTCAAGGTGCAGCTGAAGAAGCCCAAGGACTCGAAGCCCTAC
